Addgene plasmid #147627: pLNHA-C1-HsNot3-del632-654_T
Purpose: Mammalian Expression of HsNot3-del632-654
Depositing lab: Elisa Izaurralde. Depositing organization: Max Planck Institute for Developmental Biology. Publication: Structure and assembly of the NOT module of the human CCR4-NOT complex. Boland A, Chen Y, Raisch T, Jonas S, Kuzuoglu-Ozturk D, Wohlbold L, Weichenrieder O, Izaurralde E. Nat Struct Mol Biol. 2013 Nov;20(11):1289-97. doi: 10.1038/nsmb.2681. Epub 2013 Oct 13. PubMed 24121232.
Backbone
  Vector backbone: Unknown
  Vector type: Mammalian Expression
Growth in bacteria
  Bacterial resistance: Kanamycin, 50 μg/mL
  Growth temperature: 37°C
  Growth strain: DH5alpha
  Copy number: High Copy
Gene/Insert
  Gene/Insert name: HsNot3-del632-654 (alt name: NOT3 cloned from a clone of Kazusa: KIAA0691)
  Species: H. sapiens (human)
  Entrez Gene: CNOT3 (a.k.a. IDDSADF, LENG2, NOT3, NOT3H)
  Cloning method: Unknown
Terms and licenses: Academic/Nonprofit Terms; Industry Terms: Not Available to Industry
Depositor comments: sequence given by NCBI:NM_014516.3. Plasmids from this collection were made available to the research community and donated after the lab closed. Please note that the sequence provided by the depositing laboratory may be theoretical/predicted or based on Sanger sequencing results. There may be discrepancies between sequencing results obtained by Addgene and the depositor sequence. If an Addgene verified sequence is not available, please contact before placing your order to request that our lab fully sequence the plasmid.
How to cite: pLNHA-C1-HsNot3-del632-654_T was a gift from Elisa Izaurralde (Addgene plasmid # 147627 ; http://n2t.net/addgene:147627 ; RRID:Addgene_147627)
