[The description below was written by a language model from this plasmid's Addgene catalogue record and pLannotate feature annotations shown in this document.]
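Description:
pLNHA-C1-HsNot3-del632-654_T is a 6.4 kb mammalian expression plasmid encoding a deletion mutant of human CNOT3 (NOT3), a subunit of the CCR4-NOT deadenylase complex. The catalogue lists the backbone as unknown. Its feature layout, however, resembles a "C1"-style CMV expression vector: a high-copy ColE1/pUC origin, an f1 origin, and a single NeoR/KanR cassette preceded by both the bacterial AmpR (bla) promoter and the SV40 early promoter and ending in the HSV TK polyadenylation signal. This dual-promoter arrangement gives kanamycin selection in E. coli and can support G418 selection in mammalian cells. Several short annotated fragments (HIV-1 LTR, ble, bGH poly(A), SV40 large T antigen) look like partial sequence matches rather than functional elements.

The payload is driven by the CMV immediate-early enhancer and promoter and terminated by the SV40 poly(A) signal. Upstream of the insert lie a T7 promoter and a partial match to an HA epitope tag, followed by remnants of the multiple cloning site, so the protein is expected to carry an N-terminal HA tag. The "LN" in the name may refer to a further N-terminal element such as a lambda-N tethering peptide, but no such feature is annotated and the record does not confirm it. The CNOT3 coding sequence derives from a Kazusa KIAA0691 clone, referenced to the NCBI transcript, and according to its name lacks residues 632–654. The record does not explain the functional consequence of this deletion. The associated publication concerns the structure and assembly of the NOT module of the human CCR4-NOT complex, so the construct is probably meant for expressing tagged mutant CNOT3 in human cells to probe complex assembly or function. The deposited sequence may be theoretical rather than fully verified.
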