Features (pLannotate 1.2.2; 17 found; start..end, strand, type, name):
     61..364     +  enhancer       CMV enhancer: human cytomegalovirus immediate early enhancer
    365..568     +  promoter       CMV promoter: human cytomegalovirus (CMV) immediate early promoter
    564..597     +  LTR            5' LTR (truncated) (fragment): truncated 5' long terminal repeat (LTR) from HIV-1
    613..631     +  promoter       T7 promoter: promoter for bacteriophage T7 RNA polymerase
    755..781     +  CDS            3xHA (fragment): three tandem HA epitope tags
    787..832     +  misc_feature   MCS (fragment): multiple cloning site
    833..3019    +  CDS            CNOT3: CNOT3_HUMAN - Also known as KIAA0691, LENG2, NOT3. Experimental evidence at protein level: Swiss-Prot protein existence level 1. Component of the CCR4-NOT complex which is one of the major cellular mRNA deadenylases and is linked to various cellular processes including bulk mRNA degradation, miRNA-mediated repression, translational repression during translational initiation and general transcription regulation. Additional complex functions may be a consequence of its influence on mRNA expression. May be involved in metabolic regulation; may be involved in recruitment of the CCR4-NOT complex to
   3045..3129    +  CDS            large T antigen (fragment): large T antigen from SV40 (simian virus 40)
   3152..3273    +  polyA_signal   SV40 poly(A) signal: SV40 polyadenylation signal
   3307..3735    -  rep_origin     f1 ori (sequence partly withheld): f1 bacteriophage origin of replication; arrow indicates direction of (+) strand synthesis
   3762..3866    +  promoter       AmpR promoter: bla
   3868..4225    +  promoter       SV40 promoter: SV40 enhancer and early promoter
   4260..5054    +  CDS            NeoR/KanR: aminoglycoside phosphotransferase from Tn5; aph(3')-II (or nptII); confers resistance to neomycin, kanamycin, and G418 (Geneticin®)
   5075..5227    +  CDS            ble (fragment): BLE_KLEPN - Experimental evidence at protein level: Swiss-Prot protein existence level 1. Binding protein with a strong affinity to the bleomycin family of antibiotics. Binds to CL990; an antimitotic-antibiotic compound. From Klebsiella pneumoniae.
   5286..5333    +  polyA_signal   HSV TK poly(A) signal: herpes simplex virus thymidine kinase polyadenylation signal (Cole and Stacy, 1985)
   5424..5440    -  polyA_signal   bGH poly(A) signal (fragment): bovine growth hormone polyadenylation signal
   5662..6250    +  rep_origin     ori: high-copy-number ColE1/pMB1/pBR322/pUC origin of replication
>Addgene plasmid #147627 | pLNHA-C1-HsNot3-del632-654_T | depositor full sequence | sequence record 290074 | Full Sequence
TAGTTATTAATAGTAATCAATTACGGGGTCATTAGTTCATAGCCCATATATGGAGTTCCGCGTTACATAA
CTTACGGTAAATGGCCCGCCTGGCTGACCGCCCAACGACCCCCGCCCATTGACGTCAATAATGACGTATG
TTCCCATAGTAACGCCAATAGGGACTTTCCATTGACGTCAATGGGTGGAGTATTTACGGTAAACTGCCCA
CTTGGCAGTACATCAAGTGTATCATATGCCAAGTACGCCCCCTATTGACGTCAATGACGGTAAATGGCCC
GCCTGGCATTATGCCCAGTACATGACCTTATGGGACTTTCCTACTTGGCAGTACATCTACGTATTAGTCA
TCGCTATTACCATGGTGATGCGGTTTTGGCAGTACATCAATGGGCGTGGATAGCGGTTTGACTCACGGGG
ATTTCCAAGTCTCCACCCCATTGACGTCAATGGGAGTTTGTTTTGGCACCAAAATCAACGGGACTTTCCA
AAATGTCGTAACAACTCCGCCCCATTGACGCAAATGGGCGGTAGGCGTGTACGGTGGGAGGTCTATATAA
GCAGAGCTCTCTGGCTAACTAGAGAACCCACTGCTTACTGGCTTATCGAAATTAATACGACTCACTATAG
GGAGACCCAAGCTCTAGCGCTACCGGTCGCCACCATGGACGCACAAACACGACGACGTGAGCGTCGCGCT
GAGAAACAAGCTCAATGGAAAGCTGCAAACGGTGGATCTCCTCCACATATGGCTTACCCATACGATGTTC
CAGATTACGCTCCTCCATCTCGAGCTCAAGCTTCGAATTCTGCAGTCGACGGTACCGCGGGCGCGGACAA
GCGCAAACTCCAAGGTGAGATTGATCGCTGCCTCAAGAAGGTGTCCGAGGGCGTGGAGCAGTTTGAAGAT
ATTTGGCAGAAGCTCCACAATGCAGCCAACGCGAACCAGAAAGAAAAGTATGAGGCTGACCTAAAGAAGG
AGATTAAGAAGCTACAACGGCTGAGGGACCAAATCAAGACATGGGTAGCGTCCAACGAGATCAAGGACAA
GAGGCAGCTTATAGACAACCGCAAGCTCATTGAGACGCAAATGGAACGGTTCAAAGTTGTGGAACGAGAG
ACCAAAACCAAAGCTTACAGCAAAGAGGGCCTGGGCCTGGCCCAGAAGGTAGATCCTGCCCAGAAGGAGA
AGGAAGAGGTTGGCCAGTGGCTCACGAATACCATCGACACGCTCAACATGCAGGTGGACCAGTTTGAGAG
TGAAGTGGAGTCACTGTCAGTGCAGACACGCAAGAAGAAGGGCGACAAGGATAAGCAGGACCGGATTGAG
GGCTTGAAGCGGCACATCGAGAAGCACCGCTACCACGTGCGCATGCTAGAGACCATCCTGCGCATGCTGG
ACAATGACTCCATCCTCGTTGACGCCATCCGCAAGATCAAGGACGACGTTGAGTACTATGTTGACTCATC
CCAGGACCCCGACTTCGAGGAGAACGAGTTTCTCTACGATGACCTGGACCTCGAGGACATTCCACAGGCG
CTGGTCGCCACCTCCCCCCCCAGCCACAGCCACATGGAGGATGAGATCTTCAACCAGTCCAGCAGCACGC
CCACCTCAACCACCTCCAGCTCTCCCATCCCGCCCAGCCCAGCCAACTGTACCACGGAAAACTCTGAAGA
TGATAAGAAGAGGGGACGTTCCACAGACAGTGAAGTCAGCCAGTCTCCAGCCAAAAACGGCTCCAAGCCT
GTCCACAGCAACCAGCACCCTCAGTCCCCAGCTGTGCCGCCCACCTACCCCTCCGGCCCCCCGCCTGCTG
CCTCTGCCTTGAGCACCACTCCTGGCAACAATGGGGTCCCCGCCCCCGCAGCACCCCCAAGTGCCCTGGG
CCCCAAGGCCAGTCCAGCTCCCAGCCACAACTCGGGCACCCCTGCTCCCTATGCCCAGGCTGTGGCCCCA
CCAGCTCCCAGTGGGCCCAGCACGACCCAGCCCCGGCCCCCCAGCGTCCAGCCTAGCGGAGGCGGAGGCG
GCGGCAGCGGAGGTGGAGGGAGCAGCAGCAGTAGTAACAGCAGTGCCGGTGGAGGGGCTGGCAAGCAGAA
TGGCGCCACCAGTTACAGCTCAGTTGTGGCAGACAGCCCGGCAGAGGTGGCTTTGAGCAGCAGTGGGGGC
AACAATGCCAGCAGCCAGGCCTTGGGCCCCCCTTCCGGCCCCCACAACCCACCTCCCAGCACCTCGAAGG
AACCCAGTGCGGCAGCCCCAACGGGGGCTGGGGGCGTGGCCCCAGGCTCAGGGAACAACTCAGGGGGACC
CAGCCTCCTGGTGCCACTGCCTGTGAATCCTCCCAGCTCCCCAACGCCCAGCTTCAGTGATGCCAAGGCA
GCCGGTGCCCTGCTCAATGGGCCTCCACAGTTCAGCACCGCCCCAGAAATCAAGGCCCCTGAGCCTCTGA
GCTCCTTGAAGTCCATGGCGGAACGGGCAGCCATCAGCTCTGGCATTGAGGACCCTGTGCCAACGCTGCA
CCTGACCGAGCGAGACATCATCCTGAGCAGTACATCAGCACCTCCGGCCTCAGCCCAGCCGCCCCTGCAG
CTGTCAGAGGTGAACATACCGCTGTCGCTGGGTGTCTGTCCACTGGGCCCTGTGCCCCTCACCAAGGAGC
AGCTCTATCAGCAGGCCATGGAAGAGGCCGCCTGGCACCACATGCCTCACCCCTCTGACTCTCCACACTC
GGACACTGTGGAATTCTACCAGCGCCTGTCGACCGAGACACTCTTCTTCATCTTCTACTATCTGGAGGGC
ACTAAGGCACAGTATCTGGCAGCCAAGGCCCTAAAGAAGCAGTCATGGCGATTCCACACCAAGTACATGA
TGTGGTTCCAGAGGCACGAGGAGCCCAAGACCATCACTGACGAGTTTGAGCAGGGCACCTACATCTACTT
TGACTACGAGAAGTGGGGCCAGCGGAAGAAGGAAGGCTTCACCTTTGAGTACCGCTACCTGGAGGACCGG
GACCTCCAGTGAGGATCCACCGGATCTAGATAACTGATCATAATCAGCCATACCACATTTGTAGAGGTTT
TACTTGCTTTAAAAAACCTCCCACACCTCCCCCTGAACCTGAAACATAAAATGAATGCAATTGTTGTTGT
TAACTTGTTTATTGCAGCTTATAATGGTTACAAATAAAGCAATAGCATCACAAATTTCACAAATAAAGCA
TTTTTTTCACTGCATTCTAGTTGTGGTTTGTCCAAACTCATCAATGTATCTTAACGCGTAAATTGTAAGC
GTTAATATTTTGTTAAAATTCGCGTTAAATTTTTGTTAAATCAGCTCATTTTTTAACCAATAGGCCGAAA
TCGGCAAAATCCCTTATAAATCAAAAGAATAGACCGAGATAGGGT
[37 nt withheld, positions 3406-3442]
AAAGAACGTGGACTCCAACGTCAAAGG
[49 nt withheld, positions 3470-3518]
T
[91 nt withheld, positions 3520-3610]
G
[124 nt withheld, positions 3612-3735]
CAGGTGGCACTTTTCGGGGAAATGTGCGCGGAACCCCTATTTGTTTATTTTTCTAAATACATTCAAATAT
GTATCCGCTCATGAGACAATAACCCTGATAAATGCTTCAATAATATTGAAAAAGGAAGAGTCCTGAGGCG
GAAAGAACCAGCTGTGGAATGTGTGTCAGTTAGGGTGTGGAAAGTCCCCAGGCTCCCCAGCAGGCAGAAG
TATGCAAAGCATGCATCTCAATTAGTCAGCAACCAGGTGTGGAAAGTCCCCAGGCTCCCCAGCAGGCAGA
AGTATGCAAAGCATGCATCTCAATTAGTCAGCAACCATAGTCCCGCCCCTAACTCCGCCCATCCCGCCCC
TAACTCCGCCCAGTTCCGCCCATTCTCCGCCCCATGGCTGACTAATTTTTTTTATTTATGCAGAGGCCGA
GGCCGCCTCGGCCTCTGAGCTATTCCAGAAGTAGTGAGGAGGCTTTTTTGGAGGCCTAGGCTTTTGCAAA
GATCGATCAAGAGACAGGATGAGGATCGTTTCGCATGATTGAACAAGATGGATTGCACGCAGGTTCTCCG
GCCGCTTGGGTGGAGAGGCTATTCGGCTATGACTGGGCACAACAGACAATCGGCTGCTCTGATGCCGCCG
TGTTCCGGCTGTCAGCGCAGGGGCGCCCGGTTCTTTTTGTCAAGACCGACCTGTCCGGTGCCCTGAATGA
ACTGCAAGACGAGGCAGCGCGGCTATCGTGGCTGGCCACGACGGGCGTTCCTTGCGCAGCTGTGCTCGAC
GTTGTCACTGAAGCGGGAAGGGACTGGCTGCTATTGGGCGAAGTGCCGGGGCAGGATCTCCTGTCATCTC
ACCTTGCTCCTGCCGAGAAAGTATCCATCATGGCTGATGCAATGCGGCGGCTGCATACGCTTGATCCGGC
TACCTGCCCATTCGACCACCAAGCGAAACATCGCATCGAGCGAGCACGTACTCGGATGGAAGCCGGTCTT
GTCGATCAGGATGATCTGGACGAAGAGCATCAGGGGCTCGCGCCAGCCGAACTGTTCGCCAGGCTCAAGG
CGAGCATGCCCGACGGCGAGGATCTCGTCGTGACCCATGGCGATGCCTGCTTGCCGAATATCATGGTGGA
AAATGGCCGCTTTTCTGGATTCATCGACTGTGGCCGGCTGGGTGTGGCGGACCGCTATCAGGACATAGCG
TTGGCTACCCGTGATATTGCTGAAGAGCTTGGCGGCGAATGGGCTGACCGCTTCCTCGTGCTTTACGGTA
TCGCCGCTCCCGATTCGCAGCGCATCGCCTTCTATCGCCTTCTTGACGAGTTCTTCTGAGCGGGACTCTG
GGGTTCGAAATGACCGACCAAGCGACGCCCAACCTGCCATCACGAGATTTCGATTCCACCGCCGCCTTCT
ATGAAAGGTTGGGCTTCGGAATCGTTTTCCGGGACGCCGGCTGGATGATCCTCCAGCGCGGGGATCTCAT
GCTGGAGTTCTTCGCCCACCCTAGGGGGAGGCTAACTGAAACACGGAAGGAGACAATACCGGAAGGAACC
CGCGCTATGACGGCAATAAAAAGACAGAATAAAACGCACGGTGTTGGGTCGTTTGTTCATAAACGCGGGG
TTCGGTCCCAGGGCTGGCACTCTGTCGATACCCCACCGAGACCCCATTGGGGCCAATACGCCCGCGTTTC
TTCCTTTTCCCCACCCCACCCCCCAAGTTCGGGTGAAGGCCCAGGGCTCGCAGCCAACGTCGGGGCGGCA
GGCCCTGCCATAGCCTCAGGTTACTCATATATACTTTAGATTGATTTAAAACTTCATTTTTAATTTAAAA
GGATCTAGGTGAAGATCCTTTTTGATAATCTCATGACCAAAATCCCTTAACGTGAGTTTTCGTTCCACTG
AGCGTCAGACCCCGTAGAAAAGATCAAAGGATCTTCTTGAGATCCTTTTTTTCTGCGCGTAATCTGCTGC
TTGCAAACAAAAAAACCACCGCTACCAGCGGTGGTTTGTTTGCCGGATCAAGAGCTACCAACTCTTTTTC
CGAAGGTAACTGGCTTCAGCAGAGCGCAGATACCAAATACTGTCCTTCTAGTGTAGCCGTAGTTAGGCCA
CCACTTCAAGAACTCTGTAGCACCGCCTACATACCTCGCTCTGCTAATCCTGTTACCAGTGGCTGCTGCC
AGTGGCGATAAGTCGTGTCTTACCGGGTTGGACTCAAGACGATAGTTACCGGATAAGGCGCAGCGGTCGG
GCTGAACGGGGGGTTCGTGCACACAGCCCAGCTTGGAGCGAACGACCTACACCGAACTGAGATACCTACA
GCGTGAGCTATGAGAAAGCGCCACGCTTCCCGAAGGGAGAAAGGCGGACAGGTATCCGGTAAGCGGCAGG
GTCGGAACAGGAGAGCGCACGAGGGAGCTTCCAGGGGGAAACGCCTGGTATCTTTATAGTCCTGTCGGGT
TTCGCCACCTCTGACTTGAGCGTCGATTTTTGTGATGCTCGTCAGGGGGGCGGAGCCTATGGAAAAACGC
CAGCAACGCGGCCTTTTTACGGTTCCTGGCCTTTTGCTGGCCTTTTGCTCACATGTTCTTTCCTGCGTTA
TCCCCTGATTCTGTGGATAACCGTATTACCGCCATGCAT
